Addgene plasmid #232113: pAAV-CMV-Dpi2Cas9-puro
Purpose: (Empty Backbone) Expresses Dpi2Cas9 and puromycin resistance genes, and cloning backbone for sgRNA
Depositing lab: Yongming Wang. Depositing organization: Fudan University.
Backbone
  Vector backbone: AAV2 ITR vector
  Vector type: Mammalian Expression, AAV, CRISPR
Growth in bacteria
  Bacterial resistance: Ampicillin, 100 μg/mL
  Growth temperature: 37°C
  Growth strain: NEB Stable
  Copy number: High Copy
Gene/Insert
  Gene/Insert name: None
Terms and licenses: Academic/Nonprofit Terms; Industry Terms: Not Available to Industry
How to cite: pAAV-CMV-Dpi2Cas9-puro was a gift from Yongming Wang (Addgene plasmid # 232113 ; http://n2t.net/addgene:232113 ; RRID:Addgene_232113)
