[The description below was written by a language model from this plasmid's Addgene catalogue record and pLannotate feature annotations shown in this document.]
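Description:
pAAV-CMV-Dpi2Cas9-puro is a 9.1 kb all-in-one CRISPR plasmid built on an AAV2 ITR backbone for mammalian expression. It is catalogued as an empty backbone: it already carries the nuclease and a selection marker, and the user adds a guide sequence. In bacteria it replicates from a high-copy ColE1/pUC-type origin and is selected with ampicillin through the bla gene. An f1 phage origin is also present. The recommended recombination-deficient growth strain fits the repeat-containing ITR backbone.

The feature table shows two expression units. A human U6 RNA polymerase III promoter is followed by a short gap, presumably the spacer cloning site, and then a guide RNA scaffold. The annotation software matched this scaffold to the Streptococcus pyogenes type, as one full hit and one partial hit. Downstream, a CMV enhancer, chicken β-actin promoter fragments and a hybrid CBA/MVM intron form a CBh-like hybrid promoter, despite the "CMV" in the name. This promoter drives a roughly 4 kb Cas9 open reading frame, which was annotated by homology to the Streptococcus mutans Cas9 and corresponds to the Dpi2Cas9 orthologue. The record does not state its source organism. The nuclease carries a C-terminal nucleoplasmin bipartite NLS and is followed by a puromycin N-acetyltransferase coding sequence and a bGH polyadenylation signal. The linker between Cas9 and PuroR is not annotated, though the layout suggests co-expression from one transcript.

Only one AAV2 ITR was detected, downstream of the poly(A) signal, so a second ITR may have been missed or may be incomplete in the sequence. The plasmid is suited to transfection with puromycin enrichment for genome editing and characterisation of this Cas9.
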