Features (pLannotate 1.2.2; 20 found; start..end, strand, type, name):
      1..241     +  promoter       U6 promoter: RNA polymerase III promoter for human U6 snRNA
    268..343     +  misc_RNA       gRNA scaffold: guide RNA scaffold for the Streptococcus pyogenes CRISPR/Cas9 system
    350..393     +  misc_RNA       gRNA scaffold (fragment): guide RNA scaffold for the Streptococcus pyogenes CRISPR/Cas9 system
    440..725     +  enhancer       CMV enhancer: human cytomegalovirus immediate early enhancer; contains an 18-bp deletion relative to the standard CMV enhancer
    727..848     +  promoter       chicken β-actin promoter (fragment): contains a 21-bp deletion relative to the standard chicken β-actin promoter
    857..878     +  promoter       chicken β-actin promoter (fragment): No description available
    884..1061    +  promoter       chicken β-actin promoter (fragment): No description available
   1062..1289    +  intron         hybrid intron: hybrid between chicken β-actin (CBA) and minute virus of mice (MMV) introns (Gray et al., 2011)
   1427..5422    +  CDS            cas9: CAS9_STRMU - Also known as csn1. Experimental evidence at protein level: Swiss-Prot protein existence level 1. CRISPR (clustered regularly interspaced short palindromic repeat) is an adaptive immune system that provides protection against mobile genetic elements (viruses, transposable elements and conjugative plasmids). CRISPR clusters contain spacers, sequences complementary to antecedent mobile elements, and target invading nucleic acids. CRISPR clusters are transcribed and processed into CRISPR RNA (crRNA). In type II CRISPR systems correct processing of pre-crRNA requires a trans- encoded
   5420..5467    +  CDS            nucleoplasmin NLS: bipartite nuclear localization signal from nucleoplasmin
   5537..6136    +  CDS            PuroR (fragment): puromycin N-acetyltransferase; pac from Streptomyces; confers resistance to puromycin
   6170..6281    +  polyA_signal   bGH poly(A) signal: bovine growth hormone polyadenylation signal
   6386..6526    +  repeat_region  AAV2 ITR: inverted terminal repeat of adeno-associated virus serotype 2 inverted
   6531..6582    -  misc_feature   bom (fragment): basis of mobility region from pBR322
   6601..7056    +  rep_origin     f1 ori (sequence partly withheld): f1 bacteriophage origin of replication; arrow indicates direction of (+) strand synthesis
   7057..7106    -  misc_feature   bom (fragment): basis of mobility region from pBR322
   7208..7243    -  CDS            rop (fragment): Rop protein, which maintains plasmids at low copy number; rop
   7338..7442    +  promoter       AmpR promoter: bla
   7443..8303    +  CDS            AmpR: β-lactamase; bla; confers resistance to ampicillin, carbenicillin, and related antibiotics
   8474..9062    +  rep_origin     ori: high-copy-number ColE1/pMB1/pBR322/pUC origin of replication
>Addgene plasmid #232113 | pAAV-CMV-Dpi2Cas9-puro | addgene full sequence | sequence record 462529 | Addgene NGS Result
GAGGGCCTATTTCCCATGATTCCTTCATATTTGCATATACGATACAAGGCTGTTAGAGAGATAATTGGAA
TTAATTTGACTGTAAACACAAAGATATTAGTACAAAATACGTGACGTAGAAAGTAATAATTTCTTGGGTA
GTTTGCAGTTTTAAAATTATGTTTTAAAATGGACTATCATATGCTTACCGTAACTTGAAAGTATTTCGAT
TTCTTGGCTTTATATATCTTGTGGAAAGGACGAAACACCGGGTCTTCGAGAAGACCTGTTTTAGAGCTAG
AAATAGCAAGTTAAAATAAGGCTAGTCCGTTATCAACTTGAAAAAGTGGCACCGAGTCGGTGCTTTTTTG
TTTTAGAGCTAGAAATAGCAAGTTAAAATAAGGCTAGTCCGTTTTTAGCGCGTGCGCCAATTCTGCAGAC
AAATGGCTCTAGAGGTACCCGTTACATAACTTACGGTAAATGGCCCGCCTGGCTGACCGCCCAACGACCC
CCGCCCATTGACGTCAATAGTAACGCCAATAGGGACTTTCCATTGACGTCAATGGGTGGAGTATTTACGG
TAAACTGCCCACTTGGCAGTACATCAAGTGTATCATATGCCAAGTACGCCCCCTATTGACGTCAATGACG
GTAAATGGCCCGCCTGGCATTGTGCCCAGTACATGACCTTATGGGACTTTCCTACTTGGCAGTACATCTA
CGTATTAGTCATCGCTATTACCATGGTCGAGGTGAGCCCCACGTTCTGCTTCACTCTCCCCATCTCCCCC
CCCTCCCCACCCCCAATTTTGTATTTATTTATTTTTTAATTATTTTGTGCAGCGATGGGGGCGGGGGGGG
GGGGGGGGGGGCCCCCGGGGGGGGGGGGGGGGGGGGGGGGGGGGGGGGGGGGGGGGGGGGGGGGGGGGGC
GCGGGGGGGGGCGGGGCGGGGCGAGGGGCGGGGCGGGGCGAGGCGGAGAGGTGCGGCGGCAGCCAATCAG
AGCGGCGCGCTCCGAAAGTTTCCTTTTATGGCGAGGCGGCGGCGGCGGCGGCCCTATAAAAAGCGAAGCG
CGCGGCGGGCGGGAGTCGCTGCGCGCTGCCTTCGCCCCGTGCCCCGCTCCGCCGCCGCCTCGCGCCGCCC
GCCCCGGCTCTGACTGACCGCGTTACTCCCACAGGTGAGCGGGCGGGACGGCCCTTCTCCTCCGGGCTGT
AATTAGCTGAGCAAGAGGTAAGGGTTTAAGGGATGGTTGGTTGGTGGGGTATTAATGTTTAATTACCTGG
AGCACCTGCCTGAAATCACTTTTTTTCAGGTTGGACCGGTGCCACCATGGACTATAAGGACCACGACGGA
GACTACAAGGATCATGATATTGATTACAAAGACGATGACGATAAGATGGCCCCAAAGAAGAAGCGGAAGG
TCGGTATCCACGGAGTCCCAGCAGCCCAGAAAAACTACACCATCGGCCTGGACATCGGCACCAATTCTGT
TGGCTGGGCCGTGATGAAGGACGACTACACCCTGATCAGAAAGCGGATCAAAGTGCTGGGCAACACCGAC
ATCAAAAAGATCAAGAAAAACTTCTGGGGCGTGAGACTATTCGATAAGGGCGAGACAGCCAAGGAAACCA
GACTGAAGAGAGGCACACGGAGAAGATACCAGCGGCGGAGAAACAGACTTATCTACCTGCAGGATTTTTT
TCAGCAGCCCATGCTGGCCATTGACGAGAACTTTTTCCACAGACTGGACGACTCTTTCTTCGTGCCTGAC
GACAAGTCCTATGACCGGCACCCCATTTTTGGCTCACTGGAAGAAGAGGTGGCCTACCACAACACATACC
CCACCATCTACCATCTGCGCAAACACCTGGCCGATAACCCCGAGAAGGCCGACCTGCGTCTGGTGTACAC
AGCCCTCGCCCACATCGTGAAGTACAGAGGCCACTTCCTGATCGAGGGCGAGCTGAACACCGAAAATATC
AGCATCGGCGAAACCTTTGAGCAATTTCTCGATACATACAACGAGATCTTCAAGACCGAGCTCACAGGCG
AGGTGGACAAGGTGGAGGATATCCTGAAAAGTAAGGAGAGCAGAACCCAGAAGTACGAACAAATTATCAA
GCTGTTTCCAAGCGAGAACAAGACCGGCATGTTTGGCCAGTTCATCAAGTTCATCGTGGGCAATAAGGCC
AAGTTTAAGACCATCTTCGACCTGGAAGAGGACCAGGACTTCCAGCTGCCTGATGAAAATTACGAGGAGA
ACCTGAACGAGCTGCTGGCCATGACAGACGATGCGCTGCTGGATGTGTTCATGGCCGCTAAGAACGTGTA
CGACGCCGTGGAAATGAGCGCCATCATCAGCACAGATACCGGCAACAGCAAGGCCGTGCTCAGCAACCAG
ATGATTAACTTCTACGACGAGCATAAGGTGGATCTGGCCCAGCTGAAGCAGTTCTTTAAGACTTACCTGC
CTGATAAGTACTACGAGTGCTTCAGCGACTCTAGCAAAAATGGCTACGCTGGCTATATCGACGGCAAAAC
AAACCAGGAGAATTTCTACAAGTACATCGAAAAAGTGATGAAAACCGTGAAAAGCGATGAGAAGGACTAT
TTCCTGGACAAGATCGACCGCGAGGTGTTCCTGAGAAAGCAGAGAAGCTTCTACAACAGCGTGATCCCCC
ACCAGATCCACCTGCAGGAGATGCAGGCCATCCTGGACCACCAGTCCCAATACTACAGCTTTCTGGCTGA
GAACAGAGACAAGATCGAAAGCCTGGTGACCTTCAGGATTCCATACTACGTCGGACCTCTGACCGCTAGC
GACCAATCCGAGTTCGCCTGGATGGAAAGACAAAGCGACGAGCCTATCAGACCTTGGAACTTCGATGAAA
TCGTGAACAAGGAGAGATCTGCCGAGAAATTCATTGAGAGAATGACCAATATGGATACCTACCTGCTGGA
GGAAAAGGTTCTGCCTAAGCGGTCACTGCTGTACCAAACATTCGAGGTGTACAACGAACTCACAAAGGTG
CGGTACACAAATGAACAGGGCAAGACCGAAAAACTGAACCGGCAGCAGAAAACCGAGATCATCGAGACAC
TGTTCAAGCAGAAGAACAGAGTGCGGGAAAAGGATATCGCGAATTACCTGGAACAGTACGGCTACGTTGA
TGGCACCGACATCAAGGGCATCGAGGACAAGTTCAACGCCTCTCTGAGCACATACAACGACCTGGCCAAG
ATCGACGGCGCCAAGGCCTACCTGGACGACCCAGAGTACGCCGACATGTGGGAGGACATCATCAAGATCC
TGACGGTGTTCGAGGACAAGGCCATGAGAAAGAAACAGCTGCAGACCTACAGCGACACCCTGAGCCCCGA
GATCCTGAAAAAGCTGGAGCGGAAGCACTACACAGGATGGGGAAGATTCTCCAAGAAACTGATCAATGGC
CTGAGAGATGAAGGAAGCAACAAGACCATCCTGGACTACCTCAAGTCTGATGAGGGCTCTTCCGGGCCTA
CAAACAGAAACTTCATCCAGCTGATCCGGGACAATACCCTGAGCTTCAAGAAGAAGATTGAGGACGCCAG
AACCATTGAGGACACCACCCACATCTATGATACCGTGGCCGATCTGCCCGGCAGCCCTGCCATCAAAAAG
GGGATCAGACAAGCCCTCAAAATCGTGGAAGAAATCATCGATATCATTGGATACGAGCCCGAGAACATCG
TGGTCGAGATGGCCAGAGAAAGCCAGACCACAAAAAAGGGAAAAGACCTGAGCAAGGAAAGACTGGAAAA
GCTGACCGAAGCCATCAAGGAATTCGACGGTCCTACCGATATCAAAGTTAAGGACCTGAAGAATGAAAAC
CTGAGAAACGACAGACTGTACCTGTACTACCTGCAGAATGGCAGAGACATGTACACCAACGAGCCACTGG
ACATCAACAACCTGAGCAAGTACGACATCGACCACATCATCCCTCAGTCCTTCACAACAGACAACTCTAT
AGATAACAAGGTCCTGGTCAGCCGGACCAAGAACCAGGGCAACAAGAGCGATGACGTGCCCAGCATCAAC
ATCGTGCACAAGATGAAGCCCTTCTGGCGGCAACTGCACAAGGCCGGATTGATCAGCGAGAGAAAGCTCA
AGAACCTGACCAAGGCTGAACACGGCGGCCTGACCGAGGCCGACAAAGCCCATTTCCTGAACCGGCAACT
TGTGGAAACCCGGCAGATCACCAAACACGTGGCTAATCTGCTGGACAGCCAGTATAACACGGCCGAGGAA
CAGCGGATTAACATCGTCCTGCTGAAGAGCTCCATGACCAGCAGATTCCGGAGAGAGTTTGAAATGTACA
AGGTGAGAGAGATCAACGACTACCACCACGCCCATGATGCTTATTTGAACGCTGTGGTGGCCATCACCAT
CATGAAAGTCTATCCTAACCTGAAGCAGCAGTTCGTGTATGGCCAGTACAAGAAAACTAGCATGTTTAAG
GAGGAAAAGGCCACCGCAAGAAAGTACTTCTACAGCAATATCACCAAATTCTTCAAGAAGGAAAAGGTGG
TGAACGAGGAAACCGGCGAAATTCTGTGGGACACAGAAAAGCACATTTCTATCATCAAAAGAGTGCTGTC
CTGGAAGCAGATGAACATCGTGAAGAAGGTGGAGAAGCAGAAGGGCCAGCTGTGGAAAGAGACCATCCAC
CCTAAGGGGGATAGCGACACCCTGATCCCAATCAAAAAGGGCATGGACCCTCAGAAATACGGCGGCACAA
ACAACATCTCTGAGTCTTATGCCGTGGCCATAAAACAGATCGTGGGCAAGAAGAAGAAGATTAAGAGCGA
ACTGGTGAGCATCCCTATCGTGGATAGAGAAAAGTACGAGCAGAACCCTATCAATTACCTGGAGAAGAAC
GGGTACAACGAGTCTATCATCATCGGTGAAGTGTTCAAATACCAGCTGTTCGAACTGGAGGATGGAACAA
AAAGAATGATCGCAACCGCCAAGGAATTTCAGAAGGCCAACCAGCTGATCCTGCCTAATTACTTAGTGCG
GCTGCTGTACAACGCCAAGCGGTACGACAGAGTGAACCACCTGGAATCAGTGGAATACATCCACAGCCAC
ATCAGCGAGTTCGACGACCTCTTCGAGCACGTGATCAACTTCGCCAAAAAATATATCAAACCTGAGAAGA
ACATCGAGAAGGCCATCGAGCTGTACAACAAGTACGGCCTGAAGGACCCCGCCCTGGTGAGCGAGAGTTT
CATCAACCTGATGAAGTTCACCAGCATCGGAGCCCCTGCTGAAATCGAGTTCTTCGGCGAAAAGATCCCT
CGCAGACAGCTGAAGAGCATCACCGAGTTCAGGGGCTCTACACTGATCTTTCAAAGCATCACAGGCCTGT
ACGAAACCAGATACAAGCTGGAAGATAATAAAAGGCCGGCGGCCACGAAAAAGGCCGGCCAGGCAAAAAA
GAAAAAGGAATTCGGCAGTGGAGAGGGCAGAGGAAGTCTGCTAACATGCGGTGACGTCGAGGAGAATCCT
GGCCCAATGACCGAGTACAAGCCCACGGTGCGCCTCGCCACCCGCGACGACGTCCCCAGGGCCGTACGCA
CCCTCGCCGCCGCGTTCGCCGACTACCCCGCCACGCGCCACACCGTCGATCCGGACCGCCACATCGAGCG
GGTCACCGAGCTGCAAGAACTCTTCCTCACGCGCGTCGGGCTCGACATCGGCAAGGTGTGGGTCGCGGAC
GACGGCGCCGCGGTGGCGGTCTGGACCACGCCGGAGAGCGTCGAAGCGGGGGCGGTGTTCGCCGAGATCG
GCCCGCGCATGGCCGAGTTGAGCGGTTCCCGGCTGGCCGCGCAGCAACAGATGGAAGGCCTCCTGGCGCC
GCACCGGCCCAAGGAGCCCGCGTGGTTCCTGGCCACCGTCGGAGTCTCGCCCGACCACCAGGGCAAGGGT
CTGGGCAGCGCCGTCGTGCTCCCCGGAGTGGAGGCGGCCGAGCGCGCCGGGGTGCCCGCCTTCCTGGAGA
CCTCCGCGCCCCGCAACCTCCCCTTCTACGAGCGGCTCGGCTTCACCGTCACCGCCGACGTCGAGGTGCC
CGAAGGACCGCGCACCTGGTGCATGACCCGCAAGCCCGGTGCCTGAGAATTCTAACTAGAGCTCGCTGAT
CAGCCTCGACTGTGCCTTCTAGTTGCCAGCCATCTGTTGTTTGCCCCTCCCCCGTGCCTTCCTTGACCCT
GGAAGGTGCCACTCCCACTGTCCTTTCCTAATAAAATGAGGAAATTGCATCGCATTGTCTGAGTAGGTGT
CATTCTATTCTGGGGGGTGGGGTGGGGCAGGACAGCAAGGGGGAGGATTGGGAAGAGAATAGCAGGCATG
CTGGGGAGCGGCCGCAGGAACCCCTAGTGATGGAGTTGGCCACTCCCTCTCTGCGCGCTCGCTCGCTCAC
TGAGGCCGGGCGACCAAAGGTCGCCCGACGCCCGGGCTTTGCCCGGGCGGCCTCAGTGAGCGAGCGAGCG
CGCAGCTGCCTGCAGGGGCGCCTGATGCGGTATTTTCTCCTTACGCATCTGTGCGGTATTTCACACCGCA
TA
[95 nt withheld, positions 6583-6677]
T
[46 nt withheld, positions 6679-6724]
C
[141 nt withheld, positions 6726-6866]
CCTTTGACGTTGGAGTCCACGTTCTTT
[37 nt withheld, positions 6894-6930]
ACTCTATCTCGGGCTATTCTTTTGATTTATAAGGGATTTTGCCGATTTCGGTCTATTGGTTAAAAAATGA
GCTGATTTAACAAAAATTTAACGCGAATTTTAACAAAATATTAACGTTTACAATTTTATGGTGCACTCTC
AGTACAATCTGCTCTGATGCCGCATAGTTAAGCCAGCCCCGACACCCGCCAACACCCGCTGACGCGCCCT
GACGGGCTTGTCTGCTCCCGGCATCCGCTTACAGACAAGCTGTGACCGTCTCCGGGAGCTGCATGTGTCA
GAGGTTTTCACCGTCATCACCGAAACGCGCGAGACGAAAGGGCCTCGTGATACGCCTATTTTTATAGGTT
AATGTCATGATAATAATGGTTTCTTAGACGTCAGGTGGCACTTTTCGGGGAAATGTGCGCGGAACCCCTA
TTTGTTTATTTTTCTAAATACATTCAAATATGTATCCGCTCATGAGACAATAACCCTGATAAATGCTTCA
ATAATATTGAAAAAGGAAGAGTATGAGTATTCAACATTTCCGTGTCGCCCTTATTCCCTTTTTTGCGGCA
TTTTGCCTTCCTGTTTTTGCTCACCCAGAAACGCTGGTGAAAGTAAAAGATGCTGAAGATCAGTTGGGTG
CACGAGTGGGTTACATCGAACTGGATCTCAACAGCGGTAAGATCCTTGAGAGTTTTCGCCCCGAAGAACG
TTTTCCAATGATGAGCACTTTTAAAGTTCTGCTATGTGGCGCGGTATTATCCCGTATTGACGCCGGGCAA
GAGCAACTCGGTCGCCGCATACACTATTCTCAGAATGACTTGGTTGAGTACTCACCAGTCACAGAAAAGC
ATCTTACGGATGGCATGACAGTAAGAGAATTATGCAGTGCTGCCATAACCATGAGTGATAACACTGCGGC
CAACTTACTTCTGACAACGATCGGAGGACCGAAGGAGCTAACCGCTTTTTTGCACAACATGGGGGATCAT
GTAACTCGCCTTGATCGTTGGGAACCGGAGCTGAATGAAGCCATACCAAACGACGAGCGTGACACCACGA
TGCCTGTAGCAATGGCAACAACGTTGCGCAAACTATTAACTGGCGAACTACTTACTCTAGCTTCCCGGCA
ACAATTAATAGACTGGATGGAGGCGGATAAAGTTGCAGGACCACTTCTGCGCTCGGCCCTTCCGGCTGGC
TGGTTTATTGCTGATAAATCTGGAGCCGGTGAGCGTGGAAGCCGCGGTATCATTGCAGCACTGGGGCCAG
ATGGTAAGCCCTCCCGTATCGTAGTTATCTACACGACGGGGAGTCAGGCAACTATGGATGAACGAAATAG
ACAGATCGCTGAGATAGGTGCCTCACTGATTAAGCATTGGTAACTGTCAGACCAAGTTTACTCATATATA
CTTTAGATTGATTTAAAACTTCATTTTTAATTTAAAAGGATCTAGGTGAAGATCCTTTTTGATAATCTCA
TGACCAAAATCCCTTAACGTGAGTTTTCGTTCCACTGAGCGTCAGACCCCGTAGAAAAGATCAAAGGATC
TTCTTGAGATCCTTTTTTTCTGCGCGTAATCTGCTGCTTGCAAACAAAAAAACCACCGCTACCAGCGGTG
GTTTGTTTGCCGGATCAAGAGCTACCAACTCTTTTTCCGAAGGTAACTGGCTTCAGCAGAGCGCAGATAC
CAAATACTGTTCTTCTAGTGTAGCCGTAGTTAGGCCACCACTTCAAGAACTCTGTAGCACCGCCTACATA
CCTCGCTCTGCTAATCCTGTTACCAGTGGCTGCTGCCAGTGGCGATAAGTCGTGTCTTACCGGGTTGGAC
TCAAGACGATAGTTACCGGATAAGGCGCAGCGGTCGGGCTGAACGGGGGGTTCGTGCACACAGCCCAGCT
TGGAGCGAACGACCTACACCGAACTGAGATACCTACAGCGTGAGCTATGAGAAAGCGCCACGCTTCCCGA
AGGGAGAAAGGCGGACAGGTATCCGGTAAGCGGCAGGGTCGGAACAGGAGAGCGCACGAGGGAGCTTCCA
GGGGGAAACGCCTGGTATCTTTATAGTCCTGTCGGGTTTCGCCACCTCTGACTTGAGCGTCGATTTTTGT
GATGCTCGTCAGGGGGGCGGAGCCTATGGAAAAACGCCAGCAACGCGGCCTTTTTACGGTTCCTGGCCTT
TTGCTGGCCTTTTGCTCACATGT
